Addgene plasmid #229295: pXTK058 [Con-Pro_sacB-Bacillus_PartType8]
Purpose: XanthoMoClo Golden Gate Part Plasmid for cloning, contains Constitutive-Promoter_sacB-Bacillus_PartType8
Depositing lab: Michael Springer. Depositing organization: Harvard Medical School. Publication: XanthoMoClo horizontal line A Robust Modular Cloning Genetic Toolkit for the Genera Xanthobacter and Roseixanthobacter. Soltysiak MPM, Ory ALH, Lee AD, Christophersen CE, Jalihal AP, Springer M. ACS Synth Biol. 2025 Apr 18;14(4):1173-1190. doi: 10.1021/acssynbio.4c00806. Epub 2025 Mar 13. PubMed 40080684.
Backbone
  Vector backbone: pXTK
  Vector type: Bacterial Expression
Growth in bacteria
  Bacterial resistance: Ampicillin, 100 μg/mL
  Growth temperature: 37°C
  Growth strain: DH5alpha
  Copy number: Low Copy
Gene/Insert
  Gene/Insert name: sacB Promoter (Bacillus subtilis) (alt name: Constitutive-Promoter_sacB-Bacillus_PartType8)
  Species: Bacillus subtilis
  Cloning method: Restriction Enzyme; 5′ cloning site unknown (unknown if destroyed)
Terms and licenses: Academic/Nonprofit Terms; Industry Terms: Not Available to Industry
How to cite: pXTK058 [Con-Pro_sacB-Bacillus_PartType8] was a gift from Michael Springer (Addgene plasmid # 229295 ; http://n2t.net/addgene:229295 ; RRID:Addgene_229295)
