[The description below was written by a language model from this plasmid's Addgene catalogue record and pLannotate feature annotations shown in this document.]
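Description:
pXTK058 [Con-Pro_sacB-Bacillus_PartType8] is a small (about 2.1 kb) Golden Gate part plasmid from the XanthoMoClo modular cloning toolkit, which was developed for genetic engineering of the bacterial genera Xanthobacter and Roseixanthobacter. It is built on the pXTK backbone and catalogued as a bacterial expression vector, but it functions as a storage and donor plasmid for a single standardized DNA part, not as an expression construct in its own right. It is maintained in E. coli through a ColE1/pMB1-family origin of replication and selected with ampicillin. Resistance comes from a TEM-type beta-lactamase gene (bla) driven by its own AmpR promoter and followed by the bacteriophage fd central terminator. The catalogue entry lists the plasmid as low copy, whereas the automated annotation labels the origin as a high-copy pUC-type element, and the record does not resolve this discrepancy.

The payload is a roughly 450 bp segment annotated as the Bacillus subtilis sacB promoter and control region (sacR), which the depositors describe as a constitutive promoter formatted as a "Part Type 8" module. No sacB coding sequence is annotated, so the plasmid appears to carry only the regulatory region and not the levansucrase counterselection gene itself. In a MoClo-style hierarchy, such a part is released by a Type IIS restriction enzyme and ligated in a defined order with other part types to assemble larger plasmids. The record does not state which enzyme or overhangs are used, or what role the Type 8 position plays in the assembly. The cloning sites flanking the insert are also not recorded.
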