Features (pLannotate 1.2.2; 5 found; start..end, strand, type, name):
      1..589     +  rep_origin     ori: high-copy-number ColE1/pMB1/pBR322/pUC origin of replication
    620..1065    +  promoter       sacB promoter: sacR; sacB promoter and control region
   1120..1211    +  promoter       AmpR promoter: bla
   1212..2069    +  CDS            bla: BLAT_ECOLX - Experimental evidence at protein level: Swiss-Prot protein existence level 1. TEM-type are the most prevalent beta-lactamases in enterobacteria; they hydrolyze the beta-lactam bond in susceptible beta-lactam antibiotics, thus conferring resistance to penicillins and cephalosporins. TEM-3 and TEM-4 are capable of hydrolyzing cefotaxime and ceftazidime. TEM-5 is capable of hydrolyzing ceftazidime. TEM-6 is capable of hydrolyzing ceftazidime and aztreonam. TEM-8/CAZ-2, TEM- 16/CAZ-7 and TEM-24/CAZ-6 are markedly active against ceftazidime. IRT- 4 shows resistance to beta-lactamase in
   2076..2115    +  terminator     fd terminator: central terminator from bacteriophage fd (Otsuka and Kunisawa, 1982)
>Addgene plasmid #229295 | pXTK058 [Con-Pro_sacB-Bacillus_PartType8] | addgene full sequence | sequence record 464686 | Addgene NGS Result
TTGAGATCCTTTTTTTCTGCGCGTAATCTGCTGCTTGCAAACAAAAAAACCACCGCTACCAGCGGTGGTT
TGTTTGCCGGATCAAGAGCTACCAACTCTTTTTCCGAAGGTAACTGGCTTCAGCAGAGCGCAGATACCAA
ATACTGTTCTTCTAGTGTAGCCGTAGTTAGGCCACCACTTCAAGAACTCTGTAGCACCGCCTACATACCT
CGCTCTGCTAATCCTGTTACCAGTGGCTGCTGCCAGTGGCGATAAGTCGTGTCTTACCGGGTTGGACTCA
AGACGATAGTTACCGGATAAGGCGCAGCGGTCGGGCTGAACGGGGGGTTCGTGCACACAGCCCAGCTTGG
AGCGAACGACCTACACCGAACTGAGATACCTACAGCGTGAGCTATGAGAAAGCGCCACGCTTCCCGAAGG
GAGAAAGGCGGACAGGTATCCGGTAAGCGGCAGGGTCGGAACAGGAGAGCGCACGAGGGAGCTTCCAGGG
GGAAACGCCTGGTATCTTTATAGTCCTGTCGGGTTTCGCCACCTCTGACTTGAGCGTCGATTTTTGTGAT
GCTCGTCAGGGGGGCGGAGCCTATGGAAAAACGCCAGCAACGCGAGTCGGTCTCTGCTGCACATATACCT
GCCGTTCACTATTATTTAGTGAAATGAGATATTATGATATTTTCTGAATTGTGATTAAAAAGGCAACTTT
ATGCCCATGCAACAGAAACTATAAAAAATACAGAGAATGAAAAGAAACAGATAGATTTTTTAGTTCTTTA
GGCCCGTAGTCTGCAAATCCTTTTATGATTTTCTATCAAACAAAAGAGGAAAATAGACCAGTTGCAATCC
AAACGAGAGTCTAATAGAATGAGGTCGAAAAGTAAATCGCGCGGGTTTGTTACTGATAAAGCAGGCAAGA
CCTAAAATGTGTAAAGGGCAAAGTGTATACTTTGGCGTCACCCCTTACATATTTTAGGTCTTTTTTTATT
GTGCGTAACTAACTTGCCATCTTCAAACAGGAGGGCTGGAAGAAGCAGACCGCTAACACAGTACATAAAA
AAGGAGACATGAACGAATGTGAGACCAGAGTAGCCCGCCTAATGAGCGGGCTTTTTTTTAATTCCCCTAT
TTGTTTATTTTTCTAAATACATTCAAATATGTATCCGCTCATGAGACAATAACCCTGATAAATGCTTCAA
TAATATTGAAAAAGGAAGAGTATGAGCATTCAGCATTTTCGTGTGGCGCTGATTCCGTTTTTTGCGGCGT
TTTGCCTGCCGGTGTTTGCGCATCCGGAAACCCTGGTGAAAGTGAAAGATGCGGAAGATCAACTGGGTGC
GCGCGTGGGCTATATTGAACTGGATCTGAACAGCGGCAAAATTCTGGAATCTTTTCGTCCGGAAGAACGT
TTTCCGATGATGAGCACCTTTAAAGTGCTGCTGTGCGGTGCGGTTCTGAGCCGTGTGGATGCGGGCCAGG
AACAACTGGGCCGTCGTATTCATTATAGCCAGAACGATCTGGTGGAATATAGCCCGGTGACCGAAAAACA
TCTGACCGATGGCATGACCGTGCGTGAACTGTGCAGCGCGGCGATTACCATGAGCGATAACACCGCGGCG
AACCTGCTGCTGACGACCATTGGCGGTCCGAAAGAACTGACCGCGTTTCTGCATAACATGGGCGATCATG
TGACCCGTCTGGATCGTTGGGAACCGGAACTGAACGAAGCGATTCCGAACGATGAACGTGATACCACCAT
GCCGGCAGCAATGGCGACCACCCTGCGTAAACTGCTGACGGGTGAGCTGCTGACCCTGGCAAGCCGCCAG
CAACTGATTGATTGGATGGAAGCGGATAAAGTGGCGGGTCCGCTGCTGCGTAGCGCGCTGCCGGCTGGCT
GGTTTATTGCGGATAAAAGCGGTGCGGGCGAACGTGGCAGCCGTGGCATTATTGCGGCGCTGGGCCCGGA
TGGTAAACCGAGCCGTATTGTGGTGATTTATACCACCGGCAGCCAGGCGACGATGGATGAACGTAACCGT
CAGATTGCGGAAATTGGCGCGAGCCTGATTAAACATTGGTAAACCGATACAATTAAAGGCTCCTTTTGGA
GCCTTTTTTTTTGGACGACCCTTGTCAGATCAAAGGATCTTC
